>Addgene plasmid #198994 | pGL0_93 [ORI_BC_18] | addgene full sequence | sequence record 401234 | Addgene NGS Result
CCGGAATCTATTGGCCTATGTCACTGAAACTATCCAAACACCCCATGTCGATACTGAACGTATCGACGCA
TACCTCCTTCCTTGAAAACGCACAATCAAGGTCTCGGTCAGGGTCACGCGTAGGACGCGTCGAGTAGGGT
GGGAATTTATCTCGGGGAGTGTTCCGCAGCCACACGCCGTGTGAAGCTGGGGAGTGAGACCAGTCCTTAC
CTGAAGAATAAGTGTCAGCCAGTGTAACCCGATGAGGAACCCAAAAGGCGAACCGGGCCAGACAACCCGG
CGGTATCGCACTCAAAGCCGAGGCTAGGTGGAGGCTCAGTGATGATAAGTCTGCGATGGTGGATGCATGT
GTCATGGTCATAGCTGTTTCCTGTGTGAAATTGTTATCCGCTCAGAGGGCACAATCCTATTCCGCGCTAT
CCGACAATCTCCAAGACATTAGGTGGAGTTCAGTTCGGCGTATGGCATATGTCGCTGGAAAGAACATGTG
AGCAAAAGGCCAGCAAAAGGCCAGGAACCGTAAAAAGGCCGCGTTGCTGGCGTTTTTCCATAGGCTCCGC
CCCCCTGACGAGCATCACAAAAATCGACGCTCAAGTCAGAGGTGGCGAAACCCGACAGGACTATAAAGAT
ACCAGGCGTTTCCCCCTGGAAGCTCCCTCGTGCGCTCTCCTGTTCCGACCCTGCCGCTTACCGGATACCT
GTCCGCCTTTCTCCCTTCGGGAAGCGTGGCGCTTTCTCATAGCTCACGCTGTAGGTATCTCAGTTCGGTG
TAGGTCGTTCGCTCCAAGCTGGGCTGTGTGCACGAACCCCCCGTTCAGCCCGACCGCTGCGCCTTATCCG
GTAACTATCGTCTTGAGTCCAACCCGGTAAGACACGACTTATCGCCACTGGCAGCAGCCACTGGTAACAG
GATTAGCAGAGCGAGGTATGTAGGCGGTGCTACAGAGTTCTTGAAGTGGTGGCCTAACTACGGCTACACT
AGAAGAACAGTATTTGGTATCTGCGCTCTGCTGAAGCCAGTTACCTTCGGAAAAAGAGTTGGTAGCTCTT
GATCCGGCAAACAAACCACCGCTGGTAGCGGTGGTTTTTTTGTTTGCAAGCAGCAGATTACGCGCAGAAA
AAAAGGATCTCAAGAAGATCCTTTGATCTTTTCTACGGGGTCTGACGCTCTATTCAACAAAGCCGCCGTC
CCGTCAAGTCAGCGTAAATGGGTAGGGGGCTTCAAATCGTCCCCCCATACGATATAAGTTGTTACTAGTG
CTTGGATTCTCACCAATAAAAAACGCCCGGCGGCAACCGAGCGTTCTGAACAAATCCAGATGGAGTTCTG
AGGTCATTACTGGATCTATCAACAGGAGTCCAAGCGAGCTCGATATCAAATTACGCCCCGCCCTGCCACT
CATCGCAGTACTGTTGTAATTCATTAAGCATTCTGCCGACATGGAAGCCATCACAAACGGCATGATGAAC
CTGAATCGCCAGCGGCATCAGCACCTTGTCGCCTTGCGTATAATATTTGCCCATGGTGAAAACGGGGGCG
AAGAAGTTGTCCATATTGGCCACGTTTAAATCAAAACTGGTGAAACTCACCCAGGGATTGGCTGAGACGA
AAAACATATTCTCAATAAACCCTTTAGGGAAATAGGCCAGGTTTTCACCGTAACACGCCACATCTTGCGA
ATATATGTGTAGAAACTGCCGGAAATCGTCGTGGTATTCACTCCAGAGCGATGAAAACGTTTCAGTTTGC
TCATGGAAAACGGTGTAACAAGGGTGAACACTATCCCATATCACCAGCTCACCGTCTTTCATTGCCATAC
GAAATTCCGGATGAGCATTCATCAGGCGGGCAAGAATGTGAATAAAGGCCGGATAAAACTTGTGCTTATT
TTTCTTTACGGTCTTTAAAAAGGCCGTAATATCCAGCTGAACGGTCTGGTTATAGGTACATTGAGCAACT
GACTGAAATGCCTCAAAATGTTCTTTACGATGCCATTGGGATATATCAACGGTGGTATATCCAGTGATTT
TTTTCTCCATTTTAGCTTCCTTAGCTCCTGAAAATCTCGATAACTCAAAAAATACGCCCGGTAGTGATCT
TATTTCATTATGGTGAAAGTTGGAACCTCTTACGTGCCGATCAACGTCTCATTGATACCTGAAACAAAAC
CCATCGTACGGCCAAGGAAGTCTCCAATAACTGTGATCCACCACAAGCGCCAGGGTTTTCCCAGTCACGA
CGTTGTAAAACGACGGCCAGTCATGCATAATCCGCACGCATCTGGAATAAGGAAGTGCCATTCCGCCTGA
CCT
Features (pLannotate 1.2.2; 6 found; start..end, strand, type, name):
    379..394     -  protein_bind   lac operator (fragment): The lac repressor binds to the lac operator to inhibit transcription in E. coli. This inhibition can be relieved by adding lactose or isopropyl-β-D-thiogalactopyranoside (IPTG). lac repressor encoded by lacI
    545..1133    -  rep_origin     ori: high-copy-number ColE1/pMB1/pBR322/pUC origin of replication
   1266..1360    -  terminator     lambda t0 terminator: transcription terminator from phage lambda
   1384..2040    -  CDS            cat: CAT_ECOLX - Experimental evidence at protein level: Swiss-Prot protein existence level 1. This enzyme is an effector of chloramphenicol resistance in bacteria. From Escherichia coli. This protein is used as a marker in many commonly used cloning vectors, such as pACYC184.
   2041..2143    -  promoter       cat promoter: promoter of the E. coli cat gene encoding chloramphenicol acetyltransferase
   2218..2261    -  CDS            lacZα (fragment): LacZα fragment of β-galactosidase; lacZ fragment
