[The description below was written by a language model from this plasmid's Addgene catalogue record and pLannotate feature annotations shown in this document.]
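Description:
pGL0_93 [ORI_BC_18] is a small (about 2.3 kb) synthetic-biology plasmid catalogued as a "Level 0 part", meaning a basic storage vector that holds a single modular DNA element for later assembly into larger, multi-part constructs. It is built on the pGLDV_17 backbone and is maintained in E. coli. Replication relies on a high-copy ColE1/pMB1/pUC-type origin. Selection is by chloramphenicol, conferred by a cat (chloramphenicol acetyltransferase) gene driven by its native cat promoter and followed by the phage lambda t0 transcription terminator.

The stored part is named ORI_BC_18 and is listed as synthetic. The record does not describe its content or function, and the automated annotation does not assign any feature to it. The name, together with the associated work on high-throughput identification of functional origins of replication in non-model bacteria, suggests a barcode element used to tag origin-of-replication constructs in pooled libraries, but this is an inference rather than a stated fact. The only other annotated elements are short fragments of a lac operator and of lacZα. These are probably remnants of a lacZα screening cassette in the destination vector that the part replaced, though the cloning method is recorded as unknown. No expression cassette, tag or reporter is annotated, which is consistent with the plasmid serving purely as a propagatable source of one part for hierarchical assembly of vectors intended for testing in diverse bacterial hosts.
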