Addgene plasmid #198994: pGL0_93 [ORI_BC_18]
Purpose: Level 0 part
Depositing lab: Charlie Gilbert & Nili Ostrov & Cultivarium Tools. Depositing organization: Cultivarium, Convergent Research. Publication: A scalable framework for high-throughput identification of functional origins of replication in non-model bacteria. Gilbert C, Brumwell SL, Crits-Christoph A, Kang SC, Martin-Moldes Z, Alsharif W, Esmurria A, Nguyen M-A, Lee HH, Ostrov N. bioRxiv 2023.05.19.541510 10.1101/2023.05.19.541510.
Backbone
  Vector backbone: pGLDV_17
  Vector type: Synthetic Biology
Growth in bacteria
  Bacterial resistance: Chloramphenicol, 25 μg/mL
  Growth temperature: 37°C
  Growth strain: E. coli Zymo 10B
  Copy number: High Copy
Gene/Insert
  Gene/Insert name: ORI_BC_18
  Species: Synthetic
  Cloning method: Unknown
Terms and licenses: Academic/Nonprofit Terms; Industry Terms: Not Available to Industry
How to cite: pGL0_93 [ORI_BC_18] was a gift from Charlie Gilbert & Nili Ostrov & Cultivarium Tools (Addgene plasmid # 198994 ; http://n2t.net/addgene:198994 ; RRID:Addgene_198994)
